Addgene plasmid #237664: PB_TetON_EGFP-NPM1-KS-FtoA
Purpose: For integration of EGFP-NPM1-KS-FtoA
Depositing lab: Denes Hnisz. Depositing organization: Max Planck Institute for Molecular Genetics. Publication: Probing condensate microenvironments with a micropeptide killswitch. Zhang Y, Stoppelkamp I, Fernandez-Pernas P, Allram M, Charman M, Magalhaes AP, Piedavent-Salomon M, Sommer G, Sung YC, Meyer K, Grams N, Halko E, Dongre S, Meierhofer D, Malszycki M, Ilik IA, Aktas T, Kraushar ML, Vastenhouw N, Weitzman MD, Grebien F, Niskanen H, Hnisz D. Nature. 2025 Jun 4. doi: 10.1038/s41586-025-09141-5. PubMed 40468084.
Backbone
  Vector backbone: PB-TetON
  Vector type: Mammalian Expression
Growth in bacteria
  Bacterial resistance: Ampicillin, 100 μg/mL
  Growth temperature: 37°C
  Growth strain: DH5alpha
  Copy number: High Copy
Gene/Insert
  Gene/Insert name: NPM1-KS-FtoA
  Species: H. sapiens (human)
  Entrez Gene: NPM1 (a.k.a. B23, NPM)
  Tag / fusion protein: EGFP (N terminal on insert)
  Cloning method: Gibson Cloning
Terms and licenses: Academic/Nonprofit Terms; Industry Terms: Not Available to Industry
How to cite: PB_TetON_EGFP-NPM1-KS-FtoA was a gift from Denes Hnisz (Addgene plasmid # 237664 ; http://n2t.net/addgene:237664 ; RRID:Addgene_237664)
