[The description below was written by a language model from this plasmid's Addgene catalogue record and pLannotate feature annotations shown in this document.]
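Description:
PB_TetON_EGFP-NPM1-KS-FtoA is a 9.2 kb mammalian expression plasmid built on the PB-TetON backbone, intended for integrating a doxycycline-inducible EGFP-NPM1 fusion into cells. The "PB" in the name suggests a piggyBac transposon design, in which transposase-mediated cut-and-paste would carry the cargo into the genome. However, the feature table does not annotate transposon terminal repeats, so their position cannot be confirmed from the record. In bacteria the plasmid is maintained at high copy through a ColE1/pUC-type origin and selected with ampicillin (AmpR under its own bla promoter). An f1 origin and remnants of a lac/lacZα cloning region are also present. Short matches to the lambda phage portal protein B flank the mammalian cassettes and most likely represent stuffer or backbone sequence rather than functional genes.

The payload consists of two units. In the first, a TRE3G tetracycline-responsive promoter drives EGFP fused in frame to the N terminus of human NPM1, the nucleolar protein nucleophosmin. An HSV TK polyadenylation signal follows. The annotated NPM1 match ends roughly 190 nt before this signal, which leaves room for the C-terminal "KS" element. "KS" presumably refers to the micropeptide killswitch of the associated publication, and "FtoA" presumably to a phenylalanine-to-alanine variant of it, although neither is annotated or defined in the record.

In the second unit, an EF-1α core promoter combined with an HTLV-1 LTR fragment expresses an rtTA3-type reverse tetracycline transactivator. A puromycin resistance gene lies downstream, and the unit ends with an SV40 poly(A) signal. How the transactivator and PuroR are linked is not annotated. This all-in-one arrangement allows puromycin selection of stable integrants and doxycycline-controlled expression of the fluorescent fusion, for use in studies of nucleolar condensates.
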