Features (pLannotate 1.2.2; 24 found; start..end, strand, type, name):
     21..140     +  CDS            B (fragment): PORTL_LAMBD - Experimental evidence at protein level: Swiss-Prot protein existence level 1. Forms the portal vertex of the capsid (PubMed:6228056, PubMed:6232391). This portal plays critical roles in head assembly, genome packaging, neck/tail attachment, and genome ejection (Probable). The portal protein multimerizes as a single ring-shaped homododecamer arranged around a central channel (PubMed:6232391). Binds to the terminase subunits to form the packaging machine (PubMed:7799432). From Escherichia phage lambda (Bacteriophage lambda).
    658..1036    +  promoter       TRE3G promoter: 3rd-generation Tet-responsive promoter that can be activated by binding of Tet-On® 3G
   1049..1765    +  CDS            EGFP: EGFP is a basic (constitutively fluorescent) green fluorescent protein published in 1996, derived from Aequorea victoria. It is reported to be a rapidly-maturing weak dimer with moderate acid sensitivity.
   1766..2647    +  CDS            NPM1: NPM_HUMAN - Also known as NPM. Experimental evidence at protein level: Swiss-Prot protein existence level 1. Involved in diverse cellular processes such as ribosome biogenesis, centrosome duplication, protein chaperoning, histone assembly, cell proliferation, and regulation of tumor suppressors p53/TP53 and ARF. Binds ribosome presumably to drive ribosome nuclear export. Associated with nucleolar ribonucleoprotein structures and bind single-stranded nucleic acids. Acts as a chaperonin for the core histones H3, H2B and H4. Stimulates APEX1 endonuclease activity on apurinic/apyrimidinic (AP) dou
   2835..2883    +  polyA_signal   HSV TK poly(A) signal: herpes simplex virus thymidine kinase polyadenylation signal (Cole and Stacy, 1985)
   2974..2990    -  polyA_signal   bGH poly(A) signal (fragment): bovine growth hormone polyadenylation signal
   3114..3325    +  promoter       EF-1α core promoter: core promoter for human elongation factor EF-1α
   3338..3606    +  LTR            5' LTR (truncated): truncated 5' long terminal repeat (LTR) from human T-cell leukemia virus (HTLV) type 1
   3640..4337    +  CDS            rtTA3 (fragment): reverse tetracycline transactivator 3 activates expression from Tet-responsive promoters in the presence of doxycycline
   4267..4377    +  CDS            VP48: 3 tandem repeats of the minimal activation domain of herpes simplex virus VP16 (Cheng et al., 2013)
   4438..5037    +  CDS            PuroR: puromycin N-acetyltransferase; pac from Streptomyces alboniger; confers resistance to puromycin
   5038..5065    +  misc_feature   WPRE (fragment): woodchuck hepatitis virus posttranscriptional regulatory element
   5070..5191    +  polyA_signal   SV40 poly(A) signal: SV40 polyadenylation signal
   5209..5301    +  ncRNA          G-CSF SLDE: Accession: RF00183 - G-CSF factor stem-loop destabilising element (SLDE)
   5998..6465    +  CDS            B (fragment): PORTL_LAMBD - Experimental evidence at protein level: Swiss-Prot protein existence level 1. Forms the portal vertex of the capsid (PubMed:6228056, PubMed:6232391). This portal plays critical roles in head assembly, genome packaging, neck/tail attachment, and genome ejection (Probable). The portal protein multimerizes as a single ring-shaped homododecamer arranged around a central channel (PubMed:6232391). Binds to the terminase subunits to form the packaging machine (PubMed:7799432). From Escherichia phage lambda (Bacteriophage lambda).
   6503..6519    -  protein_bind   lac operator: The lac repressor binds to the lac operator to inhibit transcription in E. coli. This inhibition can be relieved by adding lactose or isopropyl-β-D-thiogalactopyranoside (IPTG). lac repressor encoded by lacI
   6527..6557    -  promoter       lac promoter: promoter for the E. coli lac operon
   6572..6593    -  protein_bind   CAP binding site: CAP binding activates transcription in the presence of cAMP. E. coli catabolite activator protein
   6606..6698    -  CDS            lacI (fragment): lac repressor; lacI; The lac repressor binds to the lac operator to inhibit transcription in E. coli. This inhibition can be relieved by adding lactose or isopropyl-β-D-thiogalactopyranoside (IPTG).
   6881..7469    -  rep_origin     ori: high-copy-number ColE1/pMB1/pBR322/pUC origin of replication
   7640..8500    -  CDS            AmpR: β-lactamase; bla; confers resistance to ampicillin, carbenicillin, and related antibiotics
   8501..8605    -  promoter       AmpR promoter: bla
   8658..9086    -  rep_origin     f1 ori (sequence partly withheld): f1 bacteriophage origin of replication; arrow indicates direction of (+) strand synthesis
   9091..19      -  CDS            lacZα (fragment) (across the origin): LacZα fragment of β-galactosidase; lacZ fragment
>Addgene plasmid #237664 | PB_TetON_EGFP-NPM1-KS-FtoA | addgene full sequence | sequence record 472214 | Addgene NGS Result
GTAAAACGACGGCCAGTGAGCGCGCCTCGTTCATTCACGTTTTTGAACCCGTGGAGGACGGGCAGACTCG
CGGTGCAAATGTGTTTTACAGCGTGATGGAGCAGATGAAGATGCTCGACACGCTGCAGAACACGCAGCTA
GATTAACCCTAGAAAGATAATCATATTGTGACGTACGTTAAAGATAATCATGTGTAAAATTGACGCATGT
GTTTTATCGGTCTGTATATCGAGGTTTATTTATTAATTTGAATAGATATTAAGTTTTATTATATTTACAC
TTACATACTAATAATAAATTCAACAAACAATTTATTTATGTTTATTTATTTATTAAAAAAAACAAAAACT
CAAAATTTCTTCTATAAAGTAACAAAACTTTTATGAGGGACAGCCCCCCCCCAAAGCCCCCAGGGATGTA
ATTACGTCCCTCCCCCGCTAGGGGGCAGCAGCGAGCCGCCCGGGGCTCCGCTCCGGTCCGGCGCTCCCCC
CGCATCCCCGAGCCGGCAGCGTGCGGGGACAGCCCGGGCACGGGGAAGGTGGCACGGGATCGCTTTCCTC
TGAACGCTTCTCGCTGCTCTTTGAGCCTGCAGACACCTGGGGGGATACGGGGAAAAGGCCTCCACGGCCA
CTAGTCTTTCGTCTTCAAGAATTCCTCGAGTTTACTCCCTATCAGTGATAGAGAACGTATGAAGAGTTTA
CTCCCTATCAGTGATAGAGAACGTATGCAGACTTTACTCCCTATCAGTGATAGAGAACGTATAAGGAGTT
TACTCCCTATCAGTGATAGAGAACGTATGACCAGTTTACTCCCTATCAGTGATAGAGAACGTATCTACAG
TTTACTCCCTATCAGTGATAGAGAACGTATATCCAGTTTACTCCCTATCAGTGATAGAGAACGTATAAGC
TTTAGGCGTGTACGGTGGGCGCCTATAAAAGCAGAGCTCGTTTAGTGAACCGTCAGATCGCCTGGAGCAA
TTCCACAACACTTTTGTCTTATACCAACTTTCCGTACCACTTCCTACCCTCGTAAAGGTCTAGAGACCAT
GGTGAGCAAGGGCGAGGAGCTGTTCACCGGGGTGGTGCCCATCCTGGTCGAGCTGGACGGCGACGTAAAC
GGCCACAAGTTCAGCGTGTCCGGCGAGGGCGAGGGCGATGCCACCTACGGCAAGCTGACCCTGAAGTTCA
TCTGCACCACCGGCAAGCTGCCCGTGCCCTGGCCCACCCTCGTGACCACCCTGACCTACGGCGTGCAGTG
CTTCAGCCGCTACCCCGACCACATGAAGCAGCACGACTTCTTCAAGTCCGCCATGCCCGAAGGCTACGTC
CAGGAGCGCACCATCTTCTTCAAGGACGACGGCAACTACAAGACCCGCGCCGAGGTGAAGTTCGAGGGCG
ACACCCTGGTGAACCGCATCGAGCTGAAGGGCATCGACTTCAAGGAGGACGGCAACATCCTGGGGCACAA
GCTGGAGTACAACTACAACAGCCACAACGTCTATATCATGGCCGACAAGCAGAAGAACGGCATCAAGGTG
AACTTCAAGATCCGCCACAACATCGAGGACGGCAGCGTGCAGCTCGCCGACCACTACCAGCAGAACACCC
CCATCGGCGACGGCCCCGTGCTGCTGCCCGACAACCACTACCTGAGCACCCAGTCCGCCCTGAGCAAAGA
CCCCAACGAGAAGCGCGATCACATGGTCCTGCTGGAGTTCGTGACCGCCGCCGGGATCACTCTCGGCATG
GACGAGCTGTACAAGATGGAAGATTCGATGGACATGGACATGAGCCCCCTGAGGCCCCAGAACTATCTTT
TCGGTTGTGAACTAAAGGCCGACAAAGATTATCACTTTAAGGTGGATAATGATGAAAATGAGCACCAGTT
ATCTTTAAGAACGGTCAGTTTAGGGGCTGGTGCAAAGGATGAGTTGCACATTGTTGAAGCAGAGGCAATG
AATTACGAAGGCAGTCCAATTAAAGTAACACTGGCAACTTTGAAAATGTCTGTACAGCCAACGGTTTCCC
TTGGGGGCTTTGAAATAACACCACCAGTGGTCTTAAGGTTGAAGTGTGGTTCAGGGCCAGTGCATATTAG
TGGACAGCACTTAGTAGCTGTGGAGGAAGATGCAGAGTCAGAAGATGAAGAGGAGGAGGATGTGAAACTC
TTAAGTATATCTGGAAAGCGGTCTGCCCCTGGAGGTGGTAGCAAGGTTCCACAGAAAAAAGTAAAACTTG
CTGCTGATGAAGATGATGACGATGATGATGAAGAGGATGATGATGAAGATGATGATGATGATGATTTTGA
TGATGAGGAAGCTGAAGAAAAAGCGCCAGTGAAGAAATCTATACGAGATACTCCAGCCAAAAATGCACAA
AAGTCAAATCAGAATGGAAAAGACTCAAAACCATCATCAACACCAAGATCAAAAGGACAAGAATCCTTCA
AGAAACAGGAAAAAACTCCTAAAACACCAAAAGGACCTAGTTCTGTAGAAGACATTAAAGCAAAAATGCA
AGCAAGTATAGAAAAAGGTGGTTCTCTTCCCAAAGTGGAAGCCAAATTCATCAATTATGTGAAGAATTGC
TTCCGGATGACTGACCAAGAGGCTATTCAAGATCTCTGGCAGTGGAGGAAGTCTCTTATGATGATGATGA
ATAAGTTGGTTCTAGCGCAGGCCGCCGCCTCCTGTCTATGAAAGACCGGTTGACCGGTTAGTAATGAGTT
TAAACGGGGGAGGAAGACCGGTTGACCGGTTAGTAATGAGTTTAAACGGGGGAGGCTAACTGAAACACGG
AAGGAGACAATACCGGAAGGAACCCGCGCTATGACGGCAATAAAAAGACAGAATAAAACGCACGGGTGTT
GGGTCGTTTGTTCATAAACGCGGGGTTCGGTCCCAGGGCTGGCACTCTGTCGATACCCCACCGAGACCCC
ATTGGGGCCAATACGCCCGCGTTTCTTCCTTTTCCCCACCCCACCCCCCAAGTTCGGGTGAAGGCCCAGG
GCTCGCAGCCAACGTCGGGGCGGCAGGCCCTGCCATAGCAGATCTGCGAAATCGGATCCAGCTGAATCTA
AGTGGATCTGCGATCGCTCCGGTGCCCGTCAGTGGGCAGAGCGCACATCGCCCACAGTCCCCGAGAAGTT
GGGGGGAGGGGTCGGCAATTGAACGGGTGCCTAGAGAAGGTGGCGCGGGGTAAACTGGGAAAGTGATGTC
GTGTACTGGCTCCGCCTTTTTCCCGAGGGTGGGGGAGAACCGTATATAAGTGCAGTAGTCGCCGTGAACG
TTCTTTTTCGCAACGGGTTTGCCGCCAGAACACAGCTGAAGCTTCGAGGGGCTCGCATCTCTCCTTCACG
CGCCCGCCGCCCTACCTGAGGCCGCCATCCACGCCGGTTGAGTCGCGTTCTGCCGCCTCCCGCCTGTGGT
GCCTCCTGAACTGCGTCCGCCGTCTAGGTAAGTTTAAAGCTCAGGTCGAGACCGGGCCTTTGTCCGGCGC
TCCCTTGGAGCCTACCTAGACTCAGCCGGCTCTCCACGCTTTGCCTGACCCTGCTTGCTCAACTCTACGT
CTTTGTTTCGTTTTCTGTTCTGCGCCGTTACAGATCTAAGCTGTGACCGGCGCCTACTCTAGAGCCGCCA
TGTCTAGACTGGACAAGAGCAAAGTCATAAACTCTGCTCTGGAATTACTCAATGGAGTCGGTATCGAAGG
CCTGACGACAAGGAAACTCGCTCAAAAGCTGGGAGTTGAGCAGCCTACCCTGTACTGGCACGTGAAGAAC
AAGCGGGCCCTGCTCGATGCCCTGCCAATCGAGATGCTGGACAGGCATCATACCCACTCCTGCCCCCTGG
AAGGCGAGTCATGGCAAGACTTTCTGCGGAACAACGCCAAGTCATACCGCTGTGCTCTCCTCTCACATCG
CGACGGGGCTAAAGTGCATCTCGGCACCCGCCCAACAGAGAAACAGTACGAAACCCTGGAAAATCAGCTC
GCGTTCCTGTGTCAGCAAGGCTTCTCCCTGGAGAACGCACTGTACGCTCTGTCCGCCGTGGGCCACTTTA
CACTGGGCTGCGTATTGGAGGAACAGGAGCATCAAGTAGCAAAAGAGGAAAGAGAGACACCTACCACCGA
TTCTATGCCCCCACTTCTGAAACAAGCAATTGAGCTGTTCGACCGGCAGGGAGCCGAACCTGCCTTCCTT
TTCGGCCTGGAACTAATCATATGTGGCCTGGAGAAACAGCTAAAGTGCGAAAGCGGCGGGCCGACCGACG
CCCTTGACGATTTTGACTTAGACATGCTCCCAGCCGATGCCCTTGACGACTTTGACCTTGATATGCTGCC
TGCTGACGCTCTTGACGATTTTGACCTTGACATGCTCCCCGGGGAGGGCAGAGGAAGTCTTCTAACATGC
GGTGACGTGGAGGAGAATCCCGGCCCTATGACCGAGTACAAGCCCACGGTGCGCCTCGCCACCCGCGACG
ACGTCCCCAGGGCCGTACGCACCCTCGCCGCCGCGTTCGCCGACTACCCCGCCACGCGCCACACCGTCGA
TCCGGACCGCCACATCGAGCGGGTCACCGAGCTGCAAGAACTCTTCCTCACGCGCGTCGGGCTCGACATC
GGCAAGGTGTGGGTCGCGGACGACGGCGCCGCGGTGGCGGTCTGGACCACGCCGGAGAGCGTCGAAGCGG
GGGCGGTGTTCGCCGAGATCGGCCCGCGCATGGCCGAGTTGAGCGGTTCCCGGCTGGCCGCGCAGCAACA
GATGGAAGGCCTCCTGGCGCCGCACCGGCCCAAGGAGCCCGCGTGGTTCCTGGCCACCGTCGGCGTCTCG
CCCGACCACCAGGGCAAGGGTCTGGGCAGCGCCGTCGTGCTCCCCGGAGTGGAGGCGGCCGAGCGCGCCG
GGGTGCCCGCCTTCCTGGAGACCTCCGCGCCCCGCAACCTCCCCTTCTACGAGCGGCTCGGCTTCACCGT
CACCGCCGACGTCGAGGTGCCCGAAGGACCGCGCACCTGGTGCATGACCCGCAAGCCCGGTGCCTGAAAT
CAACCTCTGGATTACAAAATTTGTGGGTAAACTTGTTTATTGCAGCTTATAATGGTTACAAATAAAGCAA
TAGCATCACAAATTTCACAAATAAAGCATTTTTTTCACTGCATTCTAGTTGTGGTTTGTCCAAACTCATC
AATGTATCTTATCATGTCTGGAATTGACTCAAATGATGTCAATTAGTCTATCAGAAGCTCATCTGGTCTC
CCTTCCGGGGGACAAGACATCCCTGTTTAATATTTAAACAGCAGTGTTCCCAAACTGGGTTCTTATATCC
CTTGCTCTGGTCAACCAGGTTGCAGGGTTTCCTGTCCTCACAGGAACGAAGTCCCTAAAGAAACAGTGGC
AGCCAGGTTTAGCCCCGGAATTGACTGGATTCCTTTTTTAGGGCCCATTGGTATGGCTTTTTCCCCGTAT
CCCCCCAGGTGTCTGCAGGCTCAAAGAGCAGCGAGAAGCGTTCAGAGGAAAGCGATCCCGTGCCACCTTC
CCCGTGCCCGGGCTGTCCCCGCACGCTGCCGGCTCGGGGATGCGGGGGGAGCGCCGGACCGGAGCGGAGC
CCCGGGCGGCTCGCTGCTGCCCCCTAGCGGGGGAGGGACGTAATTACATCCCTGGGGGCTTTGGGGGGGG
GCTGTCCCTGATATCTATAACAAGAAAATATATATATAATAAGTTATCACGTAAGTAGAACATGAAATAA
CAATATAATTATCGTATGAGTTAAATCTTAAAAGTCACGTAAAAGATAATCATGCGTCATTTTGACTCAC
GCGGTCGTTATAGTTCAAAATCAGTGACACTTACCGCATTGACAAGCACGCCTCACGGGAGCTCCAAGCG
GCGACTGAGATGTCCTAAATGCACAGCGACGGATTCGCGCTATTTAGAAAGAGAGAGCAATATTTCAAGA
ATGCATGCGTCAATTTTACGCAGACTATCTTTCTAGGGTTAATCTAGCTGCATCAGGATCATATCGTCGG
GTCTTTTTTCCGGCTCAGTCATCGCCCAAGCTGGCGCTATCTGGGCATCGGGGAGGAAGAAGCCCGTGCC
TTTTCCCGCGAGGTTGAAGCGGCATGGAAAGAGTTTGCCGAGGATGACTGCTGCTGCATTGACGTTGAGC
GAAAACGCACGTTTACCATGATGATTCGGGAAGGTGTGGCCATGCACGCCTTTAACGGTGAACTGTTCGT
TCAGGCCACCTGGGATACCAGTTCGTCGCGGCTTTTCCGGACACAGTTCCGGATGGTCAGCCCGAAGCGC
ATCAGCAACCCGAACAATACCGGCGACAGCCGGAACTGCCGTGCCGGTGTGCAGATTAATGACAGCGGTG
CGGCGCTGGGATATTACGTCAGCGAGGACGGGTATCCTGGCTGGATGCCGCAGAAATGGACATGGATACC
CCGTGAGTTACCCGGCGGGCGCGCTTGGCGTAATCATGGTCATAGCTGTTTCCTGTGTGAAATTGTTATC
CGCTCACAATTCCACACAACATACGAGCCGGAAGCATAAAGTGTAAAGCCTGGGGTGCCTAATGAGTGAG
CTAACTCACATTAATTGCGTTGCGCTCACTGCCCGCTTTCCAGTCGGGAAACCTGTCGTGCCAGCTGCAT
TAATGAATCGGCCAACGCGCGGGGAGAGGCGGTTTGCGTATTGGGCGCTCTTCCGCTTCCTCGCTCACTG
ACTCGCTGCGCTCGGTCGTTCGGCTGCGGCGAGCGGTATCAGCTCACTCAAAGGCGGTAATACGGTTATC
CACAGAATCAGGGGATAACGCAGGAAAGAACATGTGAGCAAAAGGCCAGCAAAAGGCCAGGAACCGTAAA
AAGGCCGCGTTGCTGGCGTTTTTCCATAGGCTCCGCCCCCCTGACGAGCATCACAAAAATCGACGCTCAA
GTCAGAGGTGGCGAAACCCGACAGGACTATAAAGATACCAGGCGTTTCCCCCTGGAAGCTCCCTCGTGCG
CTCTCCTGTTCCGACCCTGCCGCTTACCGGATACCTGTCCGCCTTTCTCCCTTCGGGAAGCGTGGCGCTT
TCTCATAGCTCACGCTGTAGGTATCTCAGTTCGGTGTAGGTCGTTCGCTCCAAGCTGGGCTGTGTGCACG
AACCCCCCGTTCAGCCCGACCGCTGCGCCTTATCCGGTAACTATCGTCTTGAGTCCAACCCGGTAAGACA
CGACTTATCGCCACTGGCAGCAGCCACTGGTAACAGGATTAGCAGAGCGAGGTATGTAGGCGGTGCTACA
GAGTTCTTGAAGTGGTGGCCTAACTACGGCTACACTAGAAGAACAGTATTTGGTATCTGCGCTCTGCTGA
AGCCAGTTACCTTCGGAAAAAGAGTTGGTAGCTCTTGATCCGGCAAACAAACCACCGCTGGTAGCGGTGG
TTTTTTTGTTTGCAAGCAGCAGATTACGCGCAGAAAAAAAGGATCTCAAGAAGATCCTTTGATCTTTTCT
ACGGGGTCTGACGCTCAGTGGAACGAAAACTCACGTTAAGGGATTTTGGTCATGAGATTATCAAAAAGGA
TCTTCACCTAGATCCTTTTAAATTAAAAATGAAGTTTTAAATCAATCTAAAGTATATATGAGTAAACTTG
GTCTGACAGTTACCAATGCTTAATCAGTGAGGCACCTATCTCAGCGATCTGTCTATTTCGTTCATCCATA
GTTGCCTGACTCCCCGTCGTGTAGATAACTACGATACGGGAGGGCTTACCATCTGGCCCCAGTGCTGCAA
TGATACCGCGAGACCCACGCTCACCGGCTCCAGATTTATCAGCAATAAACCAGCCAGCCGGAAGGGCCGA
GCGCAGAAGTGGTCCTGCAACTTTATCCGCCTCCATCCAGTCTATTAATTGTTGCCGGGAAGCTAGAGTA
AGTAGTTCGCCAGTTAATAGTTTGCGCAACGTTGTTGCCATTGCTACAGGCATCGTGGTGTCACGCTCGT
CGTTTGGTATGGCTTCATTCAGCTCCGGTTCCCAACGATCAAGGCGAGTTACATGATCCCCCATGTTGTG
CAAAAAAGCGGTTAGCTCCTTCGGTCCTCCGATCGTTGTCAGAAGTAAGTTGGCCGCAGTGTTATCACTC
ATGGTTATGGCAGCACTGCATAATTCTCTTACTGTCATGCCATCCGTAAGATGCTTTTCTGTGACTGGTG
AGTACTCAACCAAGTCATTCTGAGAATAGTGTATGCGGCGACCGAGTTGCTCTTGCCCGGCGTCAATACG
GGATAATACCGCGCCACATAGCAGAACTTTAAAAGTGCTCATCATTGGAAAACGTTCTTCGGGGCGAAAA
CTCTCAAGGATCTTACCGCTGTTGAGATCCAGTTCGATGTAACCCACTCGTGCACCCAACTGATCTTCAG
CATCTTTTACTTTCACCAGCGTTTCTGGGTGAGCAAAAACAGGAAGGCAAAATGCCGCAAAAAAGGGAAT
AAGGGCGACACGGAAATGTTGAATACTCATACTCTTCCTTTTTCAATATTATTGAAGCATTTATCAGGGT
TATTGTCTCATGAGCGGATACATATTTGAATGTATTTAGAAAAATAAACAAATAGGGGTTCCGCGCACAT
TTCCCCGAAAAGTGCCACCTAAATTGTAAGCGTTAATATTTTGTTAAAATTCGCGTTAAATTTTTGTTAA
ATCAGCTCATTTTTTAACCAATAGGCCGAAATCGGCAAAATCCCTTATAAATCAAAAGAATAGACCGAGA
TAGGGT
[37 nt withheld, positions 8757-8793]
AAAGAACGTGGACTCCAACGTCAAAGG
[49 nt withheld, positions 8821-8869]
T
[91 nt withheld, positions 8871-8961]
G
[124 nt withheld, positions 8963-9086]
CCCATTCGCCATTCAGGCTGCGCAACTGTTGGGAAGGGCGATCGGTGCGGGCCTCTTCGCTATTACGCCA
GCTGGCGAAAGGGGGATGTGCTGCAAGGCGATTAAGTTGGGTAACGCCAGGGTTTTCCCAGTCACGACGT
T
